Addgene plasmid #51843: pLPC-Flag-CHES1L-dN
Purpose: Flag-CHES1L mutant lacking the N-terminal domain
Depositing lab: Gerardo Ferbeyre. Depositing organization: University of Montreal. Publication: CHES1/FOXN3 regulates cell proliferation by repressing PIM2 and protein biosynthesis. Huot G, Vernier M, Bourdeau V, Doucet L, Saint-Germain E, Gaumont-Leclerc MF, Moro A, Ferbeyre G. Mol Biol Cell. 2014 Mar;25(5):554-65. doi: 10.1091/mbc.E13-02-0110. Epub 2014 Jan 8. PubMed 24403608.
Backbone
  Vector backbone: pLPC
  Vector type: Retroviral
  Selectable markers: Puromycin
Growth in bacteria
  Bacterial resistance: Ampicillin, 100 μg/mL
  Growth temperature: 37°C
  Growth strain: Top10
  Copy number: High Copy
Gene/Insert
  Gene/Insert name: CHES1 (alt name: FOXN3)
  Species: H. sapiens (human)
  Mutation: contains CHES1 amino acids 110-490
  Entrez Gene: FOXN3 (a.k.a. C14orf116, CHES1, PRO1635)
  Tag / fusion protein: Flag (N terminal on insert)
Terms and licenses: Academic/Nonprofit Terms; Industry Terms: Not Available to Industry
How to cite: pLPC-Flag-CHES1L-dN was a gift from Gerardo Ferbeyre (Addgene plasmid # 51843 ; http://n2t.net/addgene:51843 ; RRID:Addgene_51843)
