[The description below was written by a language model from this plasmid's Addgene catalogue record.]
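Description:
pLPC-Flag-CHES1L-dN is a retroviral expression plasmid built on the pLPC backbone and carrying a truncated form of human CHES1, also known as FOXN3, a forkhead-family transcription factor. The insert encodes amino acids 110-490 of the protein, so the N-terminal domain is deleted, and a Flag epitope is fused to the N terminus of the remaining fragment to allow detection or immunoprecipitation with anti-Flag antibodies. The "L" in the name presumably refers to the long CHES1 isoform, although the record does not say this outright.

As a retroviral vector, the plasmid is meant to be introduced into packaging cells to produce virus that stably delivers the expression cassette into mammalian target cells. Transduced cells are selected with puromycin. In bacteria the plasmid is maintained at high copy number under ampicillin selection. No feature table is provided, and the catalogue fields do not name the promoter driving the insert, the origin of replication, or the specific viral elements such as the LTRs and packaging signal, so these details cannot be confirmed from the record.

The construct serves as a domain-deletion mutant for structure-function analysis of CHES1/FOXN3. It lets the activity of the N-terminally truncated protein be compared with that of the full-length Flag-tagged protein. The associated study examined how CHES1/FOXN3 regulates cell proliferation by repressing PIM2 and protein biosynthesis, so the mutant is most likely used to test whether the N-terminal region is needed for those effects.
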