>Addgene plasmid #51843 | pLPC-Flag-CHES1L-dN | addgene partial sequence | sequence record 91893 | CMV-F 5'-CGCAAATGGGCGGTAGGCGTG-3'
TAACTAGAGAACCCACTGCTTACTGGCTTATCGAAATTAATACGACTCACTATAGGGAGACCCAAGCTTG
GTACCGAGCTCGGATCCACTAGTAACGGCCGCCAGTGTGCTGGAATTCGCCATGGACTACAAAGACGATG
ACGACAAGGGCAACCCCAACTGCAAACCCCCCTACTCCTTCAGCTGCCTCATATTTATGGCCATCGAGGA
CTCTCCAACCAAGCGCCTGCCAGTGAAGGATATCTACAACTGGATCTTGGAACATTTTCCGTATTTTGCA
AATGCACCTACTGGGTGGAAAAACTCAGTGAGACACAATTTATCATTGAATAAGTGTTTTAAGAAAGTGG
ACAAAGAGAGGAGTCAGAGTATTGGGAAAGGGTCGTTGTGGTGCATAGACCCAGAGTATAGACAAAATCT
AATTCAGGCTTTGAAAAAGACACCTTATCACCCACACCCACACGTGTTCAATACACCTCCCACC
