>Addgene plasmid #51843 | pLPC-Flag-CHES1L-dN | addgene partial sequence | sequence record 91924 | pLPC-3 5'-CTTGCCAAACCTACAGGT-3'
AATCTTTTATTTTATCGGCCCTCTAGATGCATGCTCGAGTTAATTTTTTGTGGTTTCCTTTTGCTCTTTC
TGCCCCTTTGCCGTCCGATTGGTGATGTTATTCAAACAGGACCGGATCCCTGCTAAGTGCAGGAGGGACC
CTGCCGCTTCTTTCATCTCCTCATCATCGCTCTCGGGGGGCTTTTCGGTGCGTCTCTTTTTGAGGGGCAG
TGTGTCGCTGGGGACCTTCCTGGCCTTGGCGAAGTGCTGGCGCTTCTTGTGCTGGGATGCGTACCCGCTG
TCCCCCAGAGAATCCTTGGGCTCCTTCTGGCTGTGCTTCCTGTCGTCCTCTTCCGTGTCGCTGGGGCTCT
CGTGGCTCCGGAAGCTCCCCTCGCTGCCCTCGCTGCCCTCCTGGCTCCCCTTGGTGGCAAACTCATAGTG
GTCGTCGGCTGAGGAGGAGGAGGAGGAGATGGAGTCGCTGGTGGGCGAGGTGCTCCGGGCGTTGGAGGAC
TTGGCACTGCTGTAGTTGTGATCCTCCTTGGGGTCTCCGCTGACCACTGGGGAGCCACAAGATGGCTCAC
TCTCAGTCCGCATCCGGCAGCTGGTGATGCCATTCCTCATGGCCGCTGTCACCCCAATGGGAGTGATTGG
CAGCGGCCGCACGCCAGGAAACAGCCCTCGGCTCAGGACCCGCGCTCCATTTTGGATCACTCCTGGAGGA
AAACCTGCTTGTATCTC
